Addgene plasmid #15872: pISH-H2-M10.3
Depositing lab: Peter Mombaerts. Depositing organization: Rockefeller University. Publication: Combinatorial coexpression of neural and immune multigene families in mouse vomeronasal sensory neurons. Ishii T, Hirota J, Mombaerts P. Curr Biol. 2003 Mar 4. 13(5):394-400. 10.1016/S0960-9822(03)00092-7 PubMed 12620187.
Backbone
  Vector backbone: pGEM-T Easy
  Backbone size w/o insert (bp): 3015
Growth in bacteria
  Bacterial resistance: Ampicillin, 100 μg/mL
  Growth temperature: 37°C
  Growth strain: DH5alpha
  Copy number: High Copy
Gene/Insert
  Gene/Insert name: H2-M10.3
  Species: M. musculus (mouse)
  Insert size (bp): 518
  Entrez Gene: H2-M10.3 (a.k.a. 5.3H)
  Cloning method: Restriction Enzyme
  Sequencing primers: 5′ SP6; 3′ T7
Terms and licenses: Academic/Nonprofit Terms; Industry Terms: Not Available to Industry
Depositor comments: SpeI digestion and T7 RNA polymerase for antisense probe
How to cite: pISH-H2-M10.3 was a gift from Peter Mombaerts (Addgene plasmid # 15872 ; http://n2t.net/addgene:15872 ; RRID:Addgene_15872)
