[The description below was written by a language model from this plasmid's Addgene catalogue record.]
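Description:
pISH-H2-M10.3 is a small bacterial cloning plasmid that serves as a template for making an in situ hybridization riboprobe. It is built on pGEM-T Easy, a 3015 bp high-copy vector that is maintained in E. coli under ampicillin selection. The insert is a 518 bp fragment of the mouse gene H2-M10.3 (also known as 5.3H). The record does not say which region of the transcript the fragment covers, and no feature table is provided, so the exact insert boundaries and orientation can only be inferred from the depositor's notes.

In pGEM-T Easy the cloning site is flanked by opposing SP6 and T7 bacteriophage RNA polymerase promoters, which allow in vitro run-off transcription of either strand of the insert. These same sites are listed as the 5′ (SP6) and 3′ (T7) sequencing primer positions. According to the depositor, linearizing the plasmid with SpeI and transcribing with T7 RNA polymerase gives the antisense probe, the strand complementary to the endogenous mRNA. The plasmid has no eukaryotic promoter, tag or reporter, so it is not an expression construct.

The "pISH" prefix and the associated publication, which describes combinatorial coexpression of neural and immune multigene families in mouse vomeronasal sensory neurons, point to its intended use: producing labelled RNA probes that detect H2-M10.3 transcripts in tissue sections and show which vomeronasal sensory neurons express this gene.
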