>Addgene plasmid #15872 | pISH-H2-M10.3 | depositor partial sequence | sequence record 8410 | Author sequence
AGTATCGTGAAGGCTCACACTGGCTGCAGACTTTCAACATTGCATTTTTGGAGCCTGGCATGATTAATTC
CCGGTTCATCCACATTGGCTATGTAGACTCTATACAGTATCAAGGATTTGACAGCAAAGAACCAATGGCT
ATTTTGAAACCTCGGGCTGCATGGATGGAGCAGGAACTACCTAAGTATTGGAACGTGGAGACAACAAAAA
TTCTGCTATTGTCACAGATAGAAAGACGAATTCTTTACTTCATGATAGAAAAATATGAACATAGAATGAA
CGATTATCACACCCTGCAGGAAGTATATGGCTGCAATGTGGCTACTGATGGGCGCTTCCTTCATGGTCAC
TTCCGGCTCACCTACTATGGCTACGATTACTTAACCCTGAATGAGGACCTGAGCTCCTGGACTGCAGAGG
GCAAGGGAGCTGAATACATGAAGAACAGGTGGGAGAATATGAGTGAGGCAGAAAGGTGGAAGACTTACCT
TCGAGGGGAGTGTGTACAAAGGCTTCTT
