>Addgene plasmid #15872 | pISH-H2-M10.3 | addgene partial sequence | sequence record 22607 | T7 5'-TAATACGACTCACTATAGGG-3'
CCGCCATGGCGGCCGCGGGAATTCGATTAAGAAGCCTTTGTACACACTCCCCTCGAAGGTAAGTCTTCCA
CCTTTCTGCCTCACTCATATTCTCCCACCTGTTCTTCATGTATTCAGCTCCCTTGCCCTCTGCAGTCCAG
GAGCTCAGGTCCTCATTCAGGGTTAAGTAATCGTAGCCATAGTAGGTGAGCCGGAAGTGACCATGAAGGA
AGCGCCCATCAGTAGCCACATTGCAGCCATATACTTCCTGCAGGGTGTGATAATCGTTCATTCTATGTTC
ATATTTTTCTATCATGAAGTAAAGAATTCGTCTTTCTATCTGTGACAATAGCAGAATTTTTGTTGTCTCC
ACGTTCCAATACTTAGGTAGTTCCTGCTCCATCCATGCAGCCCGAGGTTTCAAAATAGCCATTGGTTCTT
TGCTGTCAAATCCTTGATACTGTATAGAGTCTACATAGCCAATGTGGATGAACCGGGAATTAATCATGCC
AGGCTCCAAAAATGCAATGTTGAAAGTCTGCAGCCAGTGTGAGCCTTCACGATACTAATCACTAGTGAAT
TCGCGGCCGCCTGCAGGTCGACCATATGGGAGAGCTCCCAACGCGTTGGATGCATAGCTTGAGTATTCTA
TAGTGTCACCTAAATAGCTTGGCGTAATCATGGTCATAGCTGTTTCCTGTGTGAAATTGTTATCCGCTCA
CAATTCCACACAACATACGAGCCGGAAGCATAAAGTGTAAAGCCTGGGGTGCCTAATGAGTGAGCTAACT
CACATTAATTGCGTTGCGCTCACTGCCCGCTTTCCAGT
